>Addgene plasmid #198471 | pMCB306-GFP-Rab12 | addgene full sequence | sequence record 390440 | Addgene NGS Result
GGCTTGACCGACAATTGCATGAAGAATCTGCTTAGGGTTAGGCGTTTTGCGCTGCTTCGCGATGTACGGG
CCAGATATACGCGTTGACATTGATTATTGACTAGTTATTAATAGTAATCAATTACGGGGTCATTAGTTCA
TAGCCCATATATGGAGTTCCGCGTTACATAACTTACGGTAAATGGCCCGCCTGGCTGACCGCCCAACGAC
CCCCGCCCATTGACGTCAATAATGACGTATGTTCCCATAGTAACGCCAATAGGGACTTTCCATTGACGTC
AATGGGTGGAGTATTTACGGTAAACTGCCCACTTGGCAGTACATCAAGTGTATCATATGCCAAGTACGCC
CCCTATTGACGTCAATGACGGTAAATGGCCCGCCTGGCATTATGCCCAGTACATGACCTTATGGGACTTT
CCTACTTGGCAGTACATCTACGTATTAGTCATCGCTATTACCATGGTGATGCGGTTTTGGCAGTACATCA
ATGGGCGTGGATAGCGGTTTGACTCACGGGGATTTCCAAGTCTCCACCCCATTGACGTCAATGGGAGTTT
GTTTTGGCACCAAAATCAACGGGACTTTCCAAAATGTCGTAACAACTCCGCCCCATTGACGCAAATGGGC
GGTAGGCGTGTACGGTGGGAGGTCTATATAAGCAGCGCGTTTTGCCTGTACTGGGTCTCTCTGGTTAGAC
CAGATCTGAGCCTGGGAGCTCTCTGGCTAACTAGGGAACCCACTGCTTAAGCCTCAATAAAGCTTGCCTT
GAGTGCTTCAAGTAGTGTGTGCCCGTCTGTTGTGTGACTCTGGTAACTAGAGATCCCTCAGACCCTTTTA
GTCAGTGTGGAAAATCTCTAGCAGTGGCGCCCGAACAGGGACTTGAAAGCGAAAGGGAAACCAGAGGAGC
TCTCTCGACGCAGGACTCGGCTTGCTGAAGCGCGCACGGCAAGAGGCGAGGGGCGGCGACTGGTGAGTAC
GCCAAAAATTTTGACTAGCGGAGGCTAGAAGGAGAGAGATGGGTGCGAGAGCGTCAGTATTAAGCGGGGG
AGAATTAGATCGCGATGGGAAAAAATTCGGTTAAGGCCAGGGGGAAAGAAAAAATATAAATTAAAACATA
TAGTATGGGCAAGCAGGGAGCTAGAACGATTCGCAGTTAATCCTGGCCTGTTAGAAACATCAGAAGGCTG
TAGACAAATACTGGGACAGCTACAACCATCCCTTCAGACAGGATCAGAAGAACTTAGATCATTATATAAT
ACAGTAGCAACCCTCTATTGTGTGCATCAAAGGATAGAGATAAAAGACACCAAGGAAGCTTTAGACAAGA
TAGAGGAAGAGCAAAACAAAAGTAAGACCACCGCACAGCAAGCGGCCGGCCGCTGATCTTCAGACCTGGA
GGAGGAGATATGAGGGACAATTGGAGAAGTGAATTATATAAATATAAAGTAGTAAAAATTGAACCATTAG
GAGTAGCACCCACCAAGGCAAAGAGAAGAGTGGTGCAGAGAGAAAAAAGAGCAGTGGGAATAGGAGCTTT
GTTCCTTGGGTTCTTGGGAGCAGCAGGAAGCACTATGGGCGCAGCGTCAATGACGCTGACGGTACAGGCC
AGACAATTATTGTCTGGTATAGTGCAGCAGCAGAACAATTTGCTGAGGGCTATTGAGGCGCAACAGCATC
TGTTGCAACTCACAGTCTGGGGCATCAAGCAGCTCCAGGCAAGAATCCTGGCTGTGGAAAGATACCTAAA
GGATCAACAGCTCCTGGGGATTTGGGGTTGCTCTGGAAAACTCATTTGCACCACTGCTGTGCCTTGGAAT
GCTAGTTGGAGTAATAAATCTCTGGAACAGATTTGGAATCACACGACCTGGATGGAGTGGGACAGAGAAA
TTAACAATTACACAAGCTTAATACACTCCTTAATTGAAGAATCGCAAAACCAGCAAGAAAAGAATGAACA
AGAATTATTGGAATTAGATAAATGGGCAAGTTTGTGGAATTGGTTTAACATAACAAATTGGCTGTGGTAT
ATAAAATTATTCATAATGATAGTAGGAGGCTTGGTAGGTTTAAGAATAGTTTTTGCTGTACTTTCTATAG
TGAATAGAGTTAGGCAGGGATATTCACCATTATCGTTTCAGACCCACCTCCCAACCCCGAGGGGACCCGA
CAGGCCCGAAGGAATAGAAGAAGAAGGTGGAGAGAGAGACAGAGACAGATCCATTCGATTAGTGAACGGA
TCGGCACTGCGTGCGCCAATTCTGCAGACAAATGGCAGTATTCATCCACAATTTTAAAAGAAAAGGGGGG
ATTGGGGGGTACAGTGCAGGGGAAAGAATAGTAGACATAATAGCAACAGACATACAAACTAAAGAATTAC
AAAAACAAATTACAAAAATTCAAAATTTTCGGGTTTATTACAGGGACAGCAGAGATCCAGTTTGGTTAGT
ACCGGGCCCGCTCTAGAGATCCGACGCGCCATCTCTAGGCCCGCGCCGGCCCCCTCGCACGGACTTGTGG
GAGAAGCTCGGCTACTCCCCTGCCCCGGTTAATTTGCATATAATATTTCCTAGTAACTATAGAGGCTTAA
TGTGCGATAAAAGACAGATAATCTGTTCTTTTTAATACTAGCTACATTTTACATGATAGGCTTGGATTTC
TATAACTTCGTATAGCATACATTATACGAAGTTATAAACAGCACAAAAGGAAACTCACCCTAACTGTAAA
GTAATTGTGTGTTTTGAGACTATAAGTATCCCTTGGAGAACCACCTTGTTGGACCAGGATGGGCACCACC
CGTTTAAGAGCTAAGCTGGAAACAGCATAGCAAGTTTAAATAAGGCTAGTCCGTTATCAACTTGAAAAAG
TGGCACCGAGTCGGTGCTTTTTTTCTCGAGTACTAGGATCCATTAGGCGGCCGCGTGGATAACCGTATTA
CCGCCATGCATGTGCCCGTCAGTGGGCAGAGCGCACATCGCCCACAGTCCCCGAGAAGTTGGGGGGAGGG
GTCGGCAATTGAACCGGTGCCTAGAGAAGGTGGCGCGGGGTAAACTGGGAAAGTGATGTCGTGTACTGGC
TCCGCCTTTTTCCCGAGGGTGGGGGAGAACCGTATATAAGTGCAGTAGTCGCCGTGAACGTTCTTTTTCG
CAACGGGTTTGCCGCCAGAACACAGGTAAGTGCCGTGTGTGGTTCCCGCGGGCCTGGCCTCTTTACGGGT
TATGGCCCTTGCGTGCCTTGAATTACTTCCACCTGGCTGCAGTACGTGATTCTTGATCCCGAGCTTCGGG
TTGGAAGTGGGTGGGAGAGTTCGAGGCCTTGCGCTTAAGGAGCCCCTTCGCCTCGTGCTTGAGTTGAGGC
CTGGCCTGGGCGCTGGGGCCGCCGCGTGCGAATCTGGTGGCACCTTCGCGCCTGTCTCGCTGCTTTCGAT
AAGTCTCTAGCCATTTAAAATTTTTGATGACCTGCTGCGACGCTTTTTTTCTGGCAAGATAGTCTTGTAA
ATGCGGGCCAAGATCTGCACACTGGTATTTCGGTTTTTGGGGCCGCGGGCGGCGACGGGGCCCGTGCGTC
CCAGCGCACATGTTCGGCGAGGCGGGGCCTGCGAGCGCGGCCACCGAGAATCGGACGGGGGTAGTCTCAA
GCTGGCCGGCCTGCTCTGGTGCCTGGCCTCGCGCCGCCGTGTATCGCCCCGCCCTGGGCGGCAAGGCTGG
CCCGGTCGGCACCAGTTGCGTGAGCGGAAAGATGGCCGCTTCCCGGCCCTGCTGCAGGGAGCTCAAAATG
GAGGACGCGGCGCTCGGGAGAGCGGGCGGGTGAGTCACCCACACAAAGGAAAAGGGCCTTTCCGTCCTCA
GCCGTCGCTTCATGTGACTCCACGGAGTACCGGGCGCCGTCCAGGCACCTCGATTAGTTCTCGCGCTTTT
GGAGTACGTCGTCTTTAGGTTGGGGGGAGGGGTTTTATGCGATGGAGTTTCCCCACACTGAGTGGGTGGA
GACTGAAGTTAGGCCAGCTTGGCACTTGATGTAATTCTCCTTGGAATTTGCCCTTTTTGAGTTTGGATCT
TGGTTCATTCTCAAGCCTCAGACAGTGGTTCAAAGTTTTTTTCTTCCATTTCAGGTGTCGTGAGCTAGCC
CACCATGACCGAGTACAAGCCCACGGTGCGCCTCGCCACCCGCGACGACGTCCCCCGGGCCGTACGCACC
CTCGCCGCCGCGTTCGCCGACTACCCCGCCACGCGCCACACCGTCGACCCGGACCGCCACATCGAGCGGG
TCACCGAGCTGCAAGAACTCTTCCTCACGCGCGTCGGGCTCGACATCGGCAAGGTGTGGGTCGCGGACGA
CGGCGCCGCGGTGGCGGTCTGGACCACGCCGGAGAGCGTCGAAGCGGGGGCGGTGTTCGCCGAGATCGGC
CCGCGCATGGCCGAGTTGAGCGGTTCCCGGCTGGCCGCGCAGCAACAGATGGAAGGCCTCCTGGCGCCGC
ACCGGCCCAAGGAGCCCGCGTGGTTCCTGGCCACCGTCGGCGTCTCGCCCGACCACCAGGGCAAGGGTCT
GGGCAGCGCCGTCGTGCTCCCCGGAGTGGAGGCGGCCGAGCGCGCCGGGGTGCCCGCCTTCCTGGAGACC
TCCGCGCCCCGCAACCTCCCCTTCTACGAGCGGCTCGGCTTCACCGTCACCGCCGACGTCGAGGTGCCCG
AAGGACCGCGCACCTGGTGCATGACCCGCAAGCCCGGTGCCGGATCGGGAGAGGGCAGAGGAAGTCTGCT
AACATGCGGTGACGTCGAGGAGAATCCTGGCCCACCGGTCGCCACCATGGTGAGCAAGGGCGAGGAGCTG
TTCACCGGGGTGGTGCCCATCCTGGTCGAGCTGGACGGCGACGTAAACGGCCACAAGTTCAGCGTGTCTG
GCGAGGGCGAGGGCGATGCCACCTACGGCAAGCTGACCCTGAAGTTCATCTGCACCACCGGCAAGCTGCC
CGTGCCCTGGCCCACCCTCGTGACCACCCTGACCTACGGCGTGCAGTGCTTCAGCCGCTACCCCGACCAC
ATGAAGCAGCACGACTTCTTCAAGTCCGCCATGCCCGAAGGCTACGTCCAGGAGCGCACCATCTTCTTCA
AGGACGACGGCAACTACAAGACCCGCGCCGAGGTGAAGTTCGAGGGCGACACCCTGGTGAACCGCATCGA
GCTGAAGGGCATCGACTTCAAGGAGGACGGCAACATCCTGGGGCACAAGCTGGAGTACAACTACAACAGC
CACAACGTCTATATCATGGCCGACAAGCAGAAGAACGGCATCAAGGCGAACTTCAAGATCCGCCACAACA
TCGAGGACGGCAGCGTGCAGCTCGCCGACCACTACCAGCAGAACACCCCCATCGGCGACGGCCCCGTGCT
GCTGCCCGACAACCACTACCTGAGCACCCAGTCCGCCCTGAGCAAAGACCCCAACGAGAAGCGCGATCAC
ATGGTCCTGCTGGAGTTCGTGACCGCCGCCGGGATCACTCTCGGCATGGACGAGCTGTACAAGGGGCGCG
CCATGGATCCGGGCGCCGCGCTGCAGAGGCGGGCCGGGGGCGGCGGCGGTCTGGGCGCGGGCTCCCCGGC
GCTGTCGGGCGGCCAGGGCCGCCGGAGGAAGCAGCCCCCCAGGCCGGCCGACTTCAAGTTGCAGGTCATC
ATTATCGGCTCCCGCGGCGTGGGCAAGACCAGCCTGATGGAGCGCTTCACCGACGACACCTTCTGCGAGG
CCTGCAAGTCCACCGTGGGTGTTGACTTCAAAATCAAAACTGTAGAGCTAAGAGGAAAGAAAATTAGATT
ACAGATCTGGGACACAGCAGGTCAGGAGAGATTCAACAGCATTACCTCAGCTTATTACAGAAGTGCCAAG
GGGATCATATTAGTATATGATATCACTAAGAAGGAGACATTTGATGATTTGCCGAAATGGATGAAGATGA
TTGATAAGTATGCTTCAGAAGATGCAGAGCTTCTCTTAGTTGGAAATAAGTTGGACTGTGAAACGGACAG
AGAAATCACCAGGCAGCAGGGGGAAAAGTTTGCACAGCAGATCACTGGGATGCGGTTCTGTGAAGCAAGT
GCCAAGGATAACTTCAATGTGGACGAGATATTTTTGAAACTTGTCGATGACATTCTGAAAAAGATGCCTC
TGGATATTTTAAGGAATGAGTTGTCCAATAGTATCCTGTCGTTACAACCAGAGCCTGAGATACCGCCAGA
ACTGCCTCCACCAAGACCACATGTCCGATGCTGTTGAGAATTCGTCGAGGGACCTAATAACTTCGTATAG
CATACATTATACGAAGTTATACATGTTTAAGGGTTCCGGTTCCACTAGGTACAATTCGATATCAAGCTTA
TCGATAATCAACCTCTGGATTACAAAATTTGTGAAAGATTGACTGGTATTCTTAACTATGTTGCTCCTTT
TACGCTATGTGGATACGCTGCTTTAATGCCTTTGTATCATGCTATTGCTTCCCGTATGGCTTTCATTTTC
TCCTCCTTGTATAAATCCTGGTTGCTGTCTCTTTATGAGGAGTTGTGGCCCGTTGTCAGGCAACGTGGCG
TGGTGTGCACTGTGTTTGCTGACGCAACCCCCACTGGTTGGGGCATTGCCACCACCTGTCAGCTCCTTTC
CGGGACTTTCGCTTTCCCCCTCCCTATTGCCACGGCGGAACTCATCGCCGCCTGCCTTGCCCGCTGCTGG
ACAGGGGCTCGGCTGTTGGGCACTGACAATTCCGTGGTGTTGTCGGGGAAATCATCGTCCTTTCCTTGGC
TGCTCGCCTGTGTTGCCACCTGGATTCTGCGCGGGACGTCCTTCTGCTACGTCCCTTCGGCCCTCAATCC
AGCGGACCTTCCTTCCCGCGGCCTGCTGCCGGCTCTGCGGCCTCTTCCGCGTCTTCGCCTTCGCCCTCAG
ACGAGTCGGATCTCCCTTTGGGCCGCCTCCCCGCATCGATACCGTCGACCTCGATCGAGACCTAGAAAAA
CATGGAGCAATCACAAGTAGCAATACAGCAGCTACCAATGCTGATTGTGCCTGGCTAGAAGCACAAGAGG
AGGAGGAGGTGGGTTTTCCAGTCACACCTCAGGTACCTTTAAGACCAATGACTTACAAGGCAGCTGTAGA
TCTTAGCCACTTTTTAAAAGAAAAGGGGGGACTGGAAGGGCTAATTCACTCCCAACGAAGACAAGATATC
CTTGATCTGTGGATCTACCACACACAAGGCTACTTCCCTGATTGGCAGAACTACACACCAGGGCCAGGGA
TCAGATATCCACTGACCTTTGGATGGTGCTACAAGCTAGTACCAGTTGAGCAAGAGAAGGTAGAAGAAGC
CAATGAAGGAGAGAACACCCGCTTGTTACACCCTGTGAGCCTGCATGGGATGGATGACCCGGAGAGAGAA
GTATTAGAGTGGAGGTTTGACAGCCGCCTAGCATTTCATCACATGGCCCGAGAGCTGCATCCGGACTGTA
CTGGGTCTCTCTGGTTAGACCAGATCTGAGCCTGGGAGCTCTCTGGCTAACTAGGGAACCCACTGCTTAA
GCCTCAATAAAGCTTGCCTTGAGTGCTTCAAGTAGTGTGTGCCCGTCTGTTGTGTGACTCTGGTAACTAG
AGATCCCTCAGACCCTTTTAGTCAGTGTGGAAAATCTCTAGCAGCATGTGAGCAAAAGGCCAGCAAAAGG
CCAGGAACCGTAAAAAGGCCGCGTTGCTGGCGTTTTTCCATAGGCTCCGCCCCCCTGACGAGCATCACAA
AAATCGACGCTCAAGTCAGAGGTGGCGAAACCCGACAGGACTATAAAGATACCAGGCGTTTCCCCCTGGA
AGCTCCCTCGTGCGCTCTCCTGTTCCGACCCTGCCGCTTACCGGATACCTGTCCGCCTTTCTCCCTTCGG
GAAGCGTGGCGCTTTCTCATAGCTCACGCTGTAGGTATCTCAGTTCGGTGTAGGTCGTTCGCTCCAAGCT
GGGCTGTGTGCACGAACCCCCCGTTCAGCCCGACCGCTGCGCCTTATCCGGTAACTATCGTCTTGAGTCC
AACCCGGTAAGACACGACTTATCGCCACTGGCAGCAGCCACTGGTAACAGGATTAGCAGAGCGAGGTATG
TAGGCGGTGCTACAGAGTTCTTGAAGTGGTGGCCTAACTACGGCTACACTAGAAGAACAGTATTTGGTAT
CTGCGCTCTGCTGAAGCCAGTTACCTTCGGAAAAAGAGTTGGTAGCTCTTGATCCGGCAAACAAACCACC
GCTGGTAGCGGTGGTTTTTTTGTTTGCAAGCAGCAGATTACGCGCAGAAAAAAAGGATCTCAAGAAGATC
CTTTGATCTTTTCTACGGGGTCTGACGCTCAGTGGAACGAAAACTCACGTTAAGGGATTTTGGTCATGAG
ATTATCAAAAAGGATCTTCACCTAGATCCTTTTAAATTAAAAATGAAGTTTTAAATCAATCTAAAGTATA
TATGAGTAAACTTGGTCTGACAGTTACCAATGCTTAATCAGTGAGGCACCTATCTCAGCGATCTGTCTAT
TTCGTTCATCCATAGTTGCCTGACTCCCCGTCGTGTAGATAACTACGATACGGGAGGGCTTACCATCTGG
CCCCAGTGCTGCAATGATACCGCGAGACCCACGCTCACCGGCTCCAGATTTATCAGCAATAAACCAGCCA
GCCGGAAGGGCCGAGCGCAGAAGTGGTCCTGCAACTTTATCCGCCTCCATCCAGTCTATTAATTGTTGCC
GGGAAGCTAGAGTAAGTAGTTCGCCAGTTAATAGTTTGCGCAACGTTGTTGCCATTGCTACAGGCATCGT
GGTGTCACGCTCGTCGTTTGGTATGGCTTCATTCAGCTCCGGTTCCCAACGATCAAGGCGAGTTACATGA
TCCCCCATGTTGTGCAAAAAAGCGGTTAGCTCCTTCGGTCCTCCGATCGTTGTCAGAAGTAAGTTGGCCG
CAGTGTTATCACTCATGGTTATGGCAGCACTGCATAATTCTCTTACTGTCATGCCATCCGTAAGATGCTT
TTCTGTGACTGGTGAGTACTCAACCAAGTCATTCTGAGAATAGTGTATGCGGCGACCGAGTTGCTCTTGC
CCGGCGTCAATACGGGATAATACCGCGCCACATAGCAGAACTTTAAAAGTGCTCATCATTGGAAAACGTT
CTTCGGGGCGAAAACTCTCAAGGATCTTACCGCTGTTGAGATCCAGTTCGATGTAACCCACTCGTGCACC
CAACTGATCTTCAGCATCTTTTACTTTCACCAGCGTTTCTGGGTGAGCAAAAACAGGAAGGCAAAATGCC
GCAAAAAAGGGAATAAGGGCGACACGGAAATGTTGAATACTCATACTCTTCCTTTTTCAATATTATTGAA
GCATTTATCAGGGTTATTGTCTCATGAGCGGATACATATTTGAATGTATTTAGAAAAATAAACAAATAGG
GGTTCCGCGCACATTTCCCCGAAAAGTGCCACCTGACGTCGACGGATCGGGAGATCTCCCGATCCCCTAT
GGTGCACTCTCAGTACAATCTGCTCTGATGCCGCATAGTTAAGCCAGTATCTGCTCCCTGCTTGTGTGTT
GGAGGTCGCTGAGTAGTGCGCGAGCAAAATTTAAGCTACAACAAGGCAA
Features (pLannotate 1.2.2; 25 found; start..end, strand, type, name):
     86..465     +  enhancer       CMV enhancer: human cytomegalovirus immediate early enhancer
    466..665     +  promoter       CMV promoter: human cytomegalovirus (CMV) immediate early promoter
    683..863     +  LTR            5' LTR (truncated): truncated 5' long terminal repeat (LTR) from HIV-1
    910..1035    +  misc_feature   HIV-1 Ψ: packaging signal of human immunodeficiency virus type 1
   1019..1357    +  CDS            HIV-1 gag (fragment): gag protein from human immunodeficiency virus 1; gag
   1532..1765    +  misc_feature   RRE: The Rev response element (RRE) of HIV-1 allows for Rev-dependent mRNA export from the nucleus to the cytoplasm.
   2142..2242    +  CDS            Rev (fragment): human immunodeficiency virus 1 (HIV-1) Rev protein; rev; enhances nuclear export of unspliced and incompletely spliced viral mRNAs
   2292..2409    +  misc_feature   cPPT/CTS: central polypurine tract and central termination sequence of HIV-1
   2662..2695    +  protein_bind   loxP: Cre-mediated recombination occurs in the 8-bp core sequence (GCATACAT). Cre recombinase
   2782..2801    -  CDS            VN155(I152L) (fragment): improved N-terminal fragment of mVenus for use in bimolecular fluorescence complementation (BiFC) (Kodama and Hu, 2010)
   2820..2887    +  misc_RNA       tracrRNA (fragment): trans-activating CRISPR RNA for the Streptococcus pyogenes CRISPR/Cas9 system
   2952..4123    +  promoter       EF-1α promoter: strong constitutive promoter for human elongation factor EF-1α
   4135..4731    +  CDS            PuroR: puromycin N-acetyltransferase; pac from Streptomyces alboniger; confers resistance to puromycin
   4807..5523    +  CDS            EGFP: EGFP is a basic (constitutively fluorescent) green fluorescent protein published in 1996, derived from Aequorea victoria. It is reported to be a rapidly-maturing weak dimer with moderate acid sensitivity.
   5533..6264    +  CDS            RAB12: RAB12_HUMAN - Experimental evidence at protein level: Swiss-Prot protein existence level 1. The small GTPases Rab are key regulators of intracellular membrane trafficking, from the formation of transport vesicles to their fusion with membranes. Rabs cycle between an inactive GDP-bound form and an active GTP-bound form that is able to recruit to membranes different set of downstream effectors directly responsible for vesicle formation, movement, tethering and fusion. That Rab may play a role in protein transport from recycling endosomes to lysosomes regulating, for instance, the degradation of
   6287..6320    +  protein_bind   loxP: Cre-mediated recombination occurs in the 8-bp core sequence (GCATACAT). Cre recombinase
   6353..6376    +  misc_feature   MCS (fragment): pBluescript multiple cloning site
   6376..6964    +  misc_feature   WPRE: woodchuck hepatitis virus posttranscriptional regulatory element
   6965..6984    +  misc_feature   MCS (fragment): pBluescript multiple cloning site
   6986..7486    +  CDS            nef (fragment): NEF_HV1LA - Experimental evidence at protein level: Swiss-Prot protein existence level 1. Extracellular Nef protein targets CD4(+) T-lymphocytes for apoptosis by interacting with CXCR4 surface receptors. From Human immunodeficiency virus type 1 group M subtype B (isolate Lai) (HIV-1).
   7493..7673    +  LTR            5' LTR (truncated): truncated 5' long terminal repeat (LTR) from HIV-1
   7735..8323    -  rep_origin     ori: high-copy-number ColE1/pMB1/pBR322/pUC origin of replication
   8494..9354    -  CDS            AmpR: β-lactamase; bla; confers resistance to ampicillin, carbenicillin, and related antibiotics
   9355..9459    -  promoter       AmpR promoter: bla
   9518..9570    -  misc_feature   bom (fragment): basis of mobility region from pBR322
