[The description below was written by a language model from this plasmid's Addgene catalogue record and pLannotate feature annotations shown in this document.]
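Description:
pMCB306-GFP-Rab12 is a 9.6 kb HIV-1-based lentiviral transfer plasmid for stable expression of human RAB12 fused at its N-terminus to GFP in mammalian cells. It is maintained in E. coli through a high-copy ColE1/pUC-type origin and an ampicillin resistance gene, and the record lists a recombination-deficient strain as the host, as is usual for LTR-containing plasmids. The viral genome is transcribed from a CMV enhancer/promoter placed upstream of a truncated 5' LTR. It carries the standard cis elements for packaging and transduction: the Ψ packaging signal with an adjoining gag fragment, the Rev response element, the cPPT/CTS, a WPRE to boost transcript stability and expression, and a downstream truncated LTR preceded by a nef fragment.

The payload is a single EF-1α promoter-driven unit in which the puromycin N-acetyltransferase gene is followed by EGFP and then the RAB12 coding sequence. The short gap between PuroR and EGFP has no annotation. It may hold a self-cleaving peptide or similar linker that lets the selection marker and the fusion protein come from one transcript, but the record does not state this. Upstream of the promoter lies a partial tracrRNA/sgRNA scaffold remnant, apparently left over from the sgRNA-expression design of the pMCB306 backbone. Two loxP sites in the same orientation flank the scaffold remnant, promoter and coding region, so Cre could in principle excise the cassette. A very short Venus-fragment annotation is probably a spurious match.

The construct was made for work identifying Rab12 as an activator of the Parkinson's disease-linked kinase LRRK2. It is suited to producing puromycin-selected cell lines in which fluorescent Rab12 can be overexpressed and its localisation followed.
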