Addgene plasmid #198471: pMCB306-GFP-Rab12
Purpose: lentiviral expression of GFP-Rab12
Depositing lab: Suzanne Pfeffer. Depositing organization: Stanford University. Publication: Genome-wide screen reveals Rab12 GTPase as a critical activator of Parkinson's disease-linked LRRK2 kinase. Dhekne HS, Tonelli F, Yeshaw WM, Chiang CY, Limouse C, Jaimon E, Purlyte E, Alessi DR, Pfeffer SR. Elife. 2023 Oct 24;12:e87098. doi: 10.7554/eLife.87098. PubMed 37874635.
Backbone
  Vector backbone: pMCB306
  Vector type: Mammalian Expression, Lentiviral
  Selectable markers: Puromycin
Growth in bacteria
  Bacterial resistance: Ampicillin, 100 μg/mL
  Growth temperature: 37°C
  Growth strain: NEB Stable
  Copy number: High Copy
Gene/Insert
  Gene/Insert name: GFP-Rab12
  Species: H. sapiens (human)
  Entrez Gene: RAB12
  Promoter: EF1A
  Tag / fusion protein: GFP (N terminal on insert)
  Cloning method: Gibson Cloning
Terms and licenses: Academic/Nonprofit Terms; Industry Terms: Not Available to Industry
Depositor comments: Please visit https://www.biorxiv.org/content/10.1101/2023.02.17.529028v1 for bioRxiv preprint.
How to cite: pMCB306-GFP-Rab12 was a gift from Suzanne Pfeffer (Addgene plasmid # 198471 ; http://n2t.net/addgene:198471 ; RRID:Addgene_198471)
